Addgene plasmid #136558: pemiRFP703-N1
Purpose: A cytoplasmic expression of a monomeric phytochrome-based near-infrared fluorescent protein emiRFP703 (enhanced miRFP703)
Depositing lab: Vladislav Verkhusha. Publication: A set of monomeric near-infrared fluorescent proteins for multicolor imaging across scales. Matlashov ME, Shcherbakova DM, Alvelid J, Baloban M, Pennacchietti F, Shemetov AA, Testa I, Verkhusha VV. Nat Commun. 2020 Jan 13;11(1):239. doi: 10.1038/s41467-019-13897-6. PubMed 31932632.
Backbone
  Vector backbone: pN1
  Backbone manufacturer: Clontech
  Vector type: Mammalian Expression
  Selectable markers: Neomycin (select with G418)
Growth in bacteria
  Bacterial resistance: Kanamycin, 50 μg/mL
  Growth temperature: 37°C
  Growth strain: DH5alpha
  Copy number: High Copy
Gene/Insert
  Gene/Insert name: emiRFP703 (alt name: Enhanced miRFP703)
  Species: Synthetic
  Promoter: CMV
  Cloning method: Restriction Enzyme; 5′ cloning site NheI (not destroyed); 3′ cloning site NotI (not destroyed)
  Sequencing primers: 5′ CMV Forward; 3′ SV40pA-R
Terms and licenses: Academic/Nonprofit Terms; Industry Terms: Not Available to Industry
How to cite: pemiRFP703-N1 was a gift from Vladislav Verkhusha (Addgene plasmid # 136558 ; http://n2t.net/addgene:136558 ; RRID:Addgene_136558)
