[The description below was written by a language model from this plasmid's Addgene catalogue record and pLannotate feature annotations shown in this document.]
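Description:
pemiRFP703-N1 is a 4.9 kb mammalian expression plasmid built on the Clontech N1-type backbone, designed to express the near-infrared fluorescent protein emiRFP703 (enhanced miRFP703) untargeted in the cytoplasm. The synthetic coding sequence sits between retained NheI and NotI sites, downstream of the human cytomegalovirus immediate-early enhancer and promoter, and is followed by an SV40 polyadenylation signal, giving strong constitutive transcription in transfected mammalian cells. emiRFP703 is a monomeric, constitutively fluorescent protein engineered from a Rhodopseudomonas palustris bacterial phytochrome. It needs biliverdin as its chromophore and is annotated as having low acid sensitivity.

The plasmid is maintained in E. coli at high copy through a ColE1/pUC-type origin, and it also carries an f1 phage origin that allows single-stranded DNA production. A single Tn5 aminoglycoside phosphotransferase gene (NeoR/KanR) provides both selections. A bacterial bla-type promoter drives it for kanamycin resistance in bacteria, while the adjacent SV40 enhancer/early promoter, with an HSV TK polyadenylation signal downstream, drives it in mammalian cells so that stable lines can be selected with G418. The short hits annotated as large T antigen, ble and bGH poly(A) fragments are most likely residual sequence flanking these backbone elements rather than functional parts, and the CMV enhancer fragment at the end of the record is simply the enhancer continuing across the origin of the circular map.

The construct serves as a free near-infrared marker for live-cell and multicolour imaging. Because the NheI site upstream of the reporter is preserved, it may also be usable as an N1-style template for fusing proteins to the N-terminus of emiRFP703, although the record does not state this use.
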