Features (pLannotate 1.2.2; 14 found; start..end, strand, type, name):
     42..345     +  enhancer       CMV enhancer: human cytomegalovirus immediate early enhancer
    346..549     +  promoter       CMV promoter: human cytomegalovirus (CMV) immediate early promoter
    584..1513    +  CDS            emiRFP703: emiRFP703 is a basic (constitutively fluorescent) near ir fluorescent protein published in 2020, derived from Rhodopseudomonas palustris. It has low acid sensitivity. It requires the cofactor biliverdin for fluorescence.
   1532..1615    +  CDS            large T antigen (fragment): large T antigen from SV40 (simian virus 40)
   1638..1759    +  polyA_signal   SV40 poly(A) signal: SV40 polyadenylation signal
   1793..2221    -  rep_origin     f1 ori (sequence partly withheld): f1 bacteriophage origin of replication; arrow indicates direction of (+) strand synthesis
   2248..2352    +  promoter       AmpR promoter: bla
   2354..2711    +  promoter       SV40 promoter: SV40 enhancer and early promoter
   2746..3540    +  CDS            NeoR/KanR: aminoglycoside phosphotransferase from Tn5; aph(3')-II (or nptII); confers resistance to neomycin, kanamycin, and G418 (Geneticin®)
   3561..3713    +  CDS            ble (fragment): BLE_KLEPN - Experimental evidence at protein level: Swiss-Prot protein existence level 1. Binding protein with a strong affinity to the bleomycin family of antibiotics. Binds to CL990; an antimitotic-antibiotic compound. From Klebsiella pneumoniae.
   3772..3819    +  polyA_signal   HSV TK poly(A) signal: herpes simplex virus thymidine kinase polyadenylation signal (Cole and Stacy, 1985)
   3910..3926    -  polyA_signal   bGH poly(A) signal (fragment): bovine growth hormone polyadenylation signal
   4148..4736    +  rep_origin     ori: high-copy-number ColE1/pMB1/pBR322/pUC origin of replication
   4851..4869    +  enhancer       CMV enhancer (fragment): human cytomegalovirus immediate early enhancer
>Addgene plasmid #136558 | pemiRFP703-N1 | addgene full sequence | sequence record 271517 | Addgene NGS Result
ATTACGGGGTCATTAGTTCATAGCCCATATATGGAGTTCCGCGTTACATAACTTACGGTAAATGGCCCGC
CTGGCTGACCGCCCAACGACCCCCGCCCATTGACGTCAATAATGACGTATGTTCCCATAGTAACGCCAAT
AGGGACTTTCCATTGACGTCAATGGGTGGAGTATTTACGGTAAACTGCCCACTTGGCAGTACATCAAGTG
TATCATATGCCAAGTACGCCCCCTATTGACGTCAATGACGGTAAATGGCCCGCCTGGCATTATGCCCAGT
ACATGACCTTATGGGACTTTCCTACTTGGCAGTACATCTACGTATTAGTCATCGCTATTACCATGGTGAT
GCGGTTTTGGCAGTACATCAATGGGCGTGGATAGCGGTTTGACTCACGGGGATTTCCAAGTCTCCACCCC
ATTGACGTCAATGGGAGTTTGTTTTGGCACCAAAATCAACGGGACTTTCCAAAATGTCGTAACAACTCCG
CCCCATTGACGCAAATGGGCGGTAGGCGTGTACGGTGGGAGGTCTATATAAGCAGAGCTGGTTTAGTGAA
CCGTCAGATCCGCTAGCGCCACCATGGCGGAAGGCTCCGTCGCCAGGCAGCCTGACCTCTTGACCTGCGA
ACATGAAGAGATCCACCTCGCCGGCTCGATCCAGCCGCATGGCGCGCTTCTGGTCGTCAGCGAACATGAT
CATCGCGTCATCCAGGCCAGCGCCAACGCCGCGGAATTTCTGAATCTCGGAAGCGTACTCGGCGTTCCGC
TCGCCGAGATCGACGGCGATCTGTTGATCAAGATCCTGCCGCATCTCGATCCCACCGCCGAAGGCATGCC
GGTCGCGGTGCGCTGCCGGATCGGCAATCCCTCTACGGAGTACTGCGGTCTGATGCATCGGCCTCCGGAA
GGCGGGCTGATCATCGAACTCGAACGTGCCGGCCCGTCGATCGATCTGTCAGGCACGCTGGCGCCGGCGC
TGGAGCGGATCCGCACGGCGGGTTCACTGCGCGCGCTGTGCGATGACACCGTGCTGCTGTTTCAGCAGTG
CACCGGCTACGACCGGGTGATGGTGTATCGTTTCGATGAGCAAGGCCACGGCCTGGTATTCTCCGAGTGC
CATGTGCCTGGGCTCGAATCCTATTTCGGCAACCGCTATCCGTCGTCGCTGGTCCCGCAGATGGCGCGGC
AGCTGTACGTGCGGCAGCGCGTCCGCGTGCTGGTCGACGTCACCTATCAGCCGGTGCCGCTGGAGCCGCG
GCTGTCGCCGCTGACCGGGCGCGATCTCGACATGTCGGGCTGCTTCCTGCGCTCGATGTCGCCGATCCAT
CTGCAGTTCCTGAAGGACATGGGCGTGCGCGCCACCCTGGCGGTGTCGCTGGTGGTCGGCGGCAAGCTGT
GGGGCCTGGTTGTCTGTCACCATTATCTGCCGCGCTTCATCCGTTTCGAGCTGCGGGCGATCTGCAAACG
GCTCGCCGAAAGGATCGCGACGCGGATCACCGCGCTTGAGAGCTAAGCGGCCGCGACTCTAGATCATAAT
CAGCCATACCACATTTGTAGAGGTTTTACTTGCTTTAAAAAACCTCCCACACCTCCCCCTGAACCTGAAA
CATAAAATGAATGCAATTGTTGTTGTTAACTTGTTTATTGCAGCTTATAATGGTTACAAATAAAGCAATA
GCATCACAAATTTCACAAATAAAGCATTTTTTTCACTGCATTCTAGTTGTGGTTTGTCCAAACTCATCAA
TGTATCTTAAGGCGTAAATTGTAAGCGTTAATATTTTGTTAAAATTCGCGTTAAATTTTTGTTAAATCAG
CTCATTTTTTAACCAATAGGCCGAAATCGGCAAAATCCCTTATAAATCAAAAGAATAGACCGAGATAGGG
T
[37 nt withheld, positions 1892-1928]
AAAGAACGTGGACTCCAACGTCAAAGG
[49 nt withheld, positions 1956-2004]
T
[91 nt withheld, positions 2006-2096]
G
[124 nt withheld, positions 2098-2221]
CAGGTGGCACTTTTCGGGGAAATGTGCGCGGAACCCCTATTTGTTTATTTTTCTAAATACATTCAAATAT
GTATCCGCTCATGAGACAATAACCCTGATAAATGCTTCAATAATATTGAAAAAGGAAGAGTCCTGAGGCG
GAAAGAACCAGCTGTGGAATGTGTGTCAGTTAGGGTGTGGAAAGTCCCCAGGCTCCCCAGCAGGCAGAAG
TATGCAAAGCATGCATCTCAATTAGTCAGCAACCAGGTGTGGAAAGTCCCCAGGCTCCCCAGCAGGCAGA
AGTATGCAAAGCATGCATCTCAATTAGTCAGCAACCATAGTCCCGCCCCTAACTCCGCCCATCCCGCCCC
TAACTCCGCCCAGTTCCGCCCATTCTCCGCCCCATGGCTGACTAATTTTTTTTATTTATGCAGAGGCCGA
GGCCGCCTCGGCCTCTGAGCTATTCCAGAAGTAGTGAGGAGGCTTTTTTGGAGGCCTAGGCTTTTGCAAA
GATCGATCAAGAGACAGGATGAGGATCGTTTCGCATGATTGAACAAGATGGATTGCACGCAGGTTCTCCG
GCCGCTTGGGTGGAGAGGCTATTCGGCTATGACTGGGCACAACAGACAATCGGCTGCTCTGATGCCGCCG
TGTTCCGGCTGTCAGCGCAGGGGCGCCCGGTTCTTTTTGTCAAGACCGACCTGTCCGGTGCCCTGAATGA
ACTGCAAGACGAGGCAGCGCGGCTATCGTGGCTGGCCACGACGGGCGTTCCTTGCGCAGCTGTGCTCGAC
GTTGTCACTGAAGCGGGAAGGGACTGGCTGCTATTGGGCGAAGTGCCGGGGCAGGATCTCCTGTCATCTC
ACCTTGCTCCTGCCGAGAAAGTATCCATCATGGCTGATGCAATGCGGCGGCTGCATACGCTTGATCCGGC
TACCTGCCCATTCGACCACCAAGCGAAACATCGCATCGAGCGAGCACGTACTCGGATGGAAGCCGGTCTT
GTCGATCAGGATGATCTGGACGAAGAGCATCAGGGGCTCGCGCCAGCCGAACTGTTCGCCAGGCTCAAGG
CGAGCATGCCCGACGGCGAGGATCTCGTCGTGACCCATGGCGATGCCTGCTTGCCGAATATCATGGTGGA
AAATGGCCGCTTTTCTGGATTCATCGACTGTGGCCGGCTGGGTGTGGCGGACCGCTATCAGGACATAGCG
TTGGCTACCCGTGATATTGCTGAAGAGCTTGGCGGCGAATGGGCTGACCGCTTCCTCGTGCTTTACGGTA
TCGCCGCTCCCGATTCGCAGCGCATCGCCTTCTATCGCCTTCTTGACGAGTTCTTCTGAGCGGGACTCTG
GGGTTCGAAATGACCGACCAAGCGACGCCCAACCTGCCATCACGAGATTTCGATTCCACCGCCGCCTTCT
ATGAAAGGTTGGGCTTCGGAATCGTTTTCCGGGACGCCGGCTGGATGATCCTCCAGCGCGGGGATCTCAT
GCTGGAGTTCTTCGCCCACCCTAGGGGGAGGCTAACTGAAACACGGAAGGAGACAATACCGGAAGGAACC
CGCGCTATGACGGCAATAAAAAGACAGAATAAAACGCACGGTGTTGGGTCGTTTGTTCATAAACGCGGGG
TTCGGTCCCAGGGCTGGCACTCTGTCGATACCCCACCGAGACCCCATTGGGGCCAATACGCCCGCGTTTC
TTCCTTTTCCCCACCCCACCCCCCAAGTTCGGGTGAAGGCCCAGGGCTCGCAGCCAACGTCGGGGCGGCA
GGCCCTGCCATAGCCTCAGGTTACTCATATATACTTTAGATTGATTTAAAACTTCATTTTTAATTTAAAA
GGATCTAGGTGAAGATCCTTTTTGATAATCTCATGACCAAAATCCCTTAACGTGAGTTTTCGTTCCACTG
AGCGTCAGACCCCGTAGAAAAGATCAAAGGATCTTCTTGAGATCCTTTTTTTCTGCGCGTAATCTGCTGC
TTGCAAACAAAAAAACCACCGCTACCAGCGGTGGTTTGTTTGCCGGATCAAGAGCTACCAACTCTTTTTC
CGAAGGTAACTGGCTTCAGCAGAGCGCAGATACCAAATACTGTTCTTCTAGTGTAGCCGTAGTTAGGCCA
CCACTTCAAGAACTCTGTAGCACCGCCTACATACCTCGCTCTGCTAATCCTGTTACCAGTGGCTGCTGCC
AGTGGCGATAAGTCGTGTCTTACCGGGTTGGACTCAAGACGATAGTTACCGGATAAGGCGCAGCGGTCGG
GCTGAACGGGGGGTTCGTGCACACAGCCCAGCTTGGAGCGAACGACCTACACCGAACTGAGATACCTACA
GCGTGAGCTATGAGAAAGCGCCACGCTTCCCGAAGGGAGAAAGGCGGACAGGTATCCGGTAAGCGGCAGG
GTCGGAACAGGAGAGCGCACGAGGGAGCTTCCAGGGGGAAACGCCTGGTATCTTTATAGTCCTGTCGGGT
TTCGCCACCTCTGACTTGAGCGTCGATTTTTGTGATGCTCGTCAGGGGGGCGGAGCCTATGGAAAAACGC
CAGCAACGCGGCCTTTTTACGGTTCCTGGCCTTTTGCTGGCCTTTTGCTCACATGTTCTTTCCTGCGTTA
TCCCCTGATTCTGTGGATAACCGTATTACCGCCATGCATTAGTTATTAATAGTAATCA
